>Addgene plasmid #126607 | pB-puro-V5-Trpt1 | addgene full sequence | sequence record 246466 | Addgene NGS Result
GGGGSGGGGCGAGGCGGAGAGGTGCGGCGGCAGCCAATCAGAGCGGCGCGCTCCGAAAGTTTCCTTTTAT
GGCGAGGCGGCGGCGGCGGCGGCCCTATAAAAAGCGAAGCGCGCGGCGGGCGGGAGTCGCTGCGCGCTGC
CTTCGCCCCGTGCCCCGCTCCGCCGCCGCCTCGCGCCGCCCGCCCCGGCTCTGACTGACCGCGTTACTCC
CACAGGTGAGCGGGCGGGACGGCCCTTCTCCTCCGGGCTGTAATTAGCGCTTGGTTTAATGACGGCTTGT
TTCTTTTCTGTGGCTGCGTGAAAGCCTTGAGGGGCTCCGGGAGGGCCCTTTGTGCGGGGGGAGCGGCTCG
GGGGGTGCGTGCGTGTGTGTGTGCGTGGGGAGCGCCGCGTGCGGCTCCGCGCTGCCCGGCGGCTGTGAGC
GCTGCGGGCGCGGCGCGGGGCTTTGTGCGCTCCGCAGTGTGCGCGAGGGGAGCGCGGCCGGGGGCGGTGC
CCCGCGGTGCGGGGGGGGCTGCGAGGGGAACAAAGGCTGCGTGCGGGGTGTGTGCGTGGGGGGGTGAGCA
GGGGGTGTGGGCGCGTCGGTCGGGCTGCAACCCCCCCTGCACCCCCCTCCCCGAGTTGCTGAGCACGGCC
CGGCTTCGGGTGCGGGGCTCCGTACGGGGCGTGGCGCGGGGCTCGCCGTGCCGGGCGGGGGGTGGCGGCA
GGTGGGGGTGCCGGGCGGGGCGGGGCCGCCTCGGGCCGGGGAGGGCTCGGGGGAGGGGCGCGGCGGCCCC
CGGAGCGCCGGCGGCTGTCGAGGCGCGGCGAGCCGCAGCCATTGCCTTTTATGGTAATCGTGCGAGAGGG
CGCAGGGACTTCCTTTGTCCCAAATCTGTGCGGAGCCGAAATCTGGGAGGCGCCGCCGCACCCCCTCTAG
CGGGCGCGGGGCGAAGCGGTGCGGCGCCGGCAGGAAGGAAATGGGCGGGGAGGGCCTTCGTGCGTCGCCG
CGCCGCCGTCCCCTTCTCCCTCTCCAGCCTCGGGGCTGTCCGCGGGGGGACGGCTGCCTTCGGGGGGGAC
GGGGCAGGGCGGGGTTCGGCTTCTGGCGTGTGACCGGCGGCTCTAGAGCCTCTGCTAACCATGTTCATGC
CTTCTTCTTTTTCCTACAGCTCCTGGGCAACGTGCTGGTTATTGTGCTGTCTCATCATTTTGGCAAAGAA
TTGGATCATGGGTAAGCCTATCCCTAACCCTCTCCTCGGTCTCGATTCTACGGGAATTCAAATGAACGCC
CCTGGAGGAAGGAGGAAGGAAGGTAGAAGGACTCATAGACCCCGGGAACAGGACCGAAATGTGCAGCTGT
CTAAGGCTCTGTCCTATGCCCTTCGCCACGGGGCCTTGAAGCTGGGACTTCCCATGCGAGCTGATGGCTT
TGTGCCCCTGCAAGCCCTCCTGCAGCTGCCCCAGTTCCACAGCTTTTCCATTGAAGATGTGCAGCTCGTG
GTCAATACCAACGAAAAGCAGCGGTTTACCCTGCAGCCAGGCGAGCCGAGCACTGGGCTCCTCATCAGGG
CCAATCAGGGCCACTCCCTACAAGTCCCTGAGTTGGAACTGACGCCCCTGGAGACACCACAAGCCCTGCC
CTTGACACTAGTCCATGGTACATTCTGGAAGCACTGGCCATCTATTCTACTAAAGGGCTTGTCACGCCAA
GGAAGGACACACATCCACTTGGCCTCAGGATTGCCTGGGGACCCTGGTGTCATCAGCGGCATTCGTCCAA
ATTGTGAGGTGGCGGTGTTCATCGATGGACCCCTAGCCCTCACAGATGGAATCCCTTTCTTCTGCTCCGC
CAATGGTGTGATTCTGACTCCAGGGAATGCTGAAGGCTTCCTGCTTCCCAAGTACTTCAAGGAGGCCCTG
CAGCTTCGACCTACACGAAAGCCTCTCTCCTTGGCTGGTGATAAAGAGACAGAGACTCAGAGTGGCCCCA
AGCTCAGTTCCAGAGGAGGAAGAAGAAAGATCCAACAATAACTCGAGGGCCGCTGATCAGCCTCGACTGT
GCCTTCTAGTTGCCAGCCATCTGTTGTTTGCCCCTCCCCCGTGCCTTCCTTGACCCTGGAAGGTGCCACT
CCCACTGTCCTTTCCTAATAAAATGAGGAAATTGCATCGCATTGTCTGAGTAGGTGTCATTCTATTCTGG
GGGGTGGGGTGGGGCAGGACAGCAAGGGGGAGGATTGGGAAGACAATAGCAGGCATGCTGGGGATGCGGT
GGGCTCTATGGCTTCTGAGGCGGAAAGAACCAGCTGGGGCTTAATTAACGAGAGCATAATATTGATATGT
GCCAAAGTTGTTTCTGACTGACTAATAAGTATAATTTGTTTCTATTATGTATAGGTTAAGCTAATTACTT
ATTTTATAATACAACATGACTGTTTTTAAAGTACAAAATAAGTTTATTTTTGTAAAAGAGAGAATGTTTA
AAAGTTTTGTTACTTTATAGAAGAAATTTTGAGTTTTTGTTTTTTTTTAATAAATAAATAAACATAAATA
AATTGTTTGTTGAATTTATTATTAGTATGTAAGTGTAAATATAATAAAACTTAATATCTATTCAAATTAA
TAAATAAACCTCGATATACAGACCGATAAAACACATGCGTCAATTTTACGCATGATTATCTTTAACGTAC
GTCACAATATGATTATCTTTCTAGGGTTAAATAATAGTTTCTAATTTTTTTATTATTCAGCCTGCTGTCG
TGAATACCGAGCTCCAATTCGCCCTATAGTGAGTCGTATTACAATTCACTGGCCGTCGTTTTACAACGTC
GTGACTGGGAAAACCCTGGCGTTACCCAACTTAATCGCCTTGCAGCACATCCCCCTTTCGCCAGCTGGCG
TAATAGCGAAGAGGCCCGCACCGATCGCCCTTCCCAACAGTTGCGCAGCCTGAATGGCGAATGGG
[124 nt withheld, positions 2936-3059]
C
[91 nt withheld, positions 3061-3151]
A
[49 nt withheld, positions 3153-3201]
CCTTTGACGTTGGAGTCCACGTTCTTT
[37 nt withheld, positions 3229-3265]
ACCCTATCTCGGTCTATTCTTTTGATTTATAAGGGATTTTGCCGATTTCGGCCTATTGGTTAAAAAATGA
GCTGATTTAACAAAAATTTAACGCGAATTTTAACAAAATATTAACGCTTACAATTTAGGTGGCACTTTTC
GGGGAAATGTGCGCGGAACCCCTATTTGTTTATTTTTCTAAATACATTCAAATATGTATCCGCTCATGAG
ACAATAACCCTGATAAATGCTTCAATAATATTGAAAAAGGAAGAGTATGAGTATTCAACATTTCCGTGTC
GCCCTTATTCCCTTTTTTGCGGCATTTTGCCTTCCTGTTTTTGCTCACCCAGAAACGCTGGTGAAAGTAA
AAGATGCTGAAGATCAGTTGGGTGCACGAGTGGGTTACATCGAACTGGATCTCAACAGCGGTAAGATCCT
TGAGAGTTTTCGCCCCGAAGAACGTTTTCCAATGATGAGCACTTTTAAAGTTCTGCTATGTGGCGCGGTA
TTATCCCGTATTGACGCCGGGCAAGAGCAACTCGGTCGCCGCATACACTATTCTCAGAATGACTTGGTTG
AGTACTCACCAGTCACAGAAAAGCATCTTACGGATGGCATGACAGTAAGAGAATTATGCAGTGCTGCCAT
AACCATGAGTGATAACACTGCGGCCAACTTACTTCTGACAACGATCGGAGGACCGAAGGAGCTAACCGCT
TTTTTGCACAACATGGGGGATCATGTAACTCGCCTTGATCGTTGGGAACCGGAGCTGAATGAAGCCATAC
CAAACGACGAGCGTGACACCACGATGCCTGTAGCAATGGCAACAACGTTGCGCAAACTATTAACTGGCGA
ACTACTTACTCTAGCTTCCCGGCAACAATTAATAGACTGGATGGAGGCGGATAAAGTTGCAGGACCACTT
CTGCGCTCGGCCCTTCCGGCTGGCTGGTTTATTGCTGATAAATCTGGAGCCGGTGAGCGTGGGTCTCGCG
GTATCATTGCAGCACTGGGGCCAGATGGTAAGCCCTCCCGTATCGTAGTTATCTACACGACGGGGAGTCA
GGCAACTATGGATGAACGAAATAGACAGATCGCTGAGATAGGTGCCTCACTGATTAAGCATTGGTAACTG
TCAGACCAAGTTTACTCATATATACTTTAGATTGATTTAAAACTTCATTTTTAATTTAAAAGGATCTAGG
TGAAGATCCTTTTTGATAATCTCATGACCAAAATCCCTTAACGTGAGTTTTCGTTCCACTGAGCGTCAGA
CCCCGTAGAAAAGATCAAAGGATCTTCTTGAGATCCTTTTTTTCTGCGCGTAATCTGCTGCTTGCAAACA
AAAAAACCACCGCTACCAGCGGTGGTTTGTTTGCCGGATCAAGAGCTACCAACTCTTTTTCCGAAGGTAA
CTGGCTTCAGCAGAGCGCAGATACCAAATACTGTTCTTCTAGTGTAGCCGTAGTTAGGCCACCACTTCAA
GAACTCTGTAGCACCGCCTACATACCTCGCTCTGCTAATCCTGTTACCAGTGGCTGCTGCCAGTGGCGAT
AAGTCGTGTCTTACCGGGTTGGACTCAAGACGATAGTTACCGGATAAGGCGCAGCGGTCGGGCTGAACGG
GGGGTTCGTGCACACAGCCCAGCTTGGAGCGAACGACCTACACCGAACTGAGATACCTACAGCGTGAGCT
ATGAGAAAGCGCCACGCTTCCCGAAGGGAGAAAGGCGGACAGGTATCCGGTAAGCGGCAGGGTCGGAACA
GGAGAGCGCACGAGGGAGCTTCCAGGGGGAAACGCCTGGTATCTTTATAGTCCTGTCGGGTTTCGCCACC
TCTGACTTGAGCGTCGATTTTTGTGATGCTCGTCAGGGGGGCGGAGCCTATGGAAAAACGCCAGCAACGC
GGCCTTTTTACGGTTCCTGGCCTTTTGCTGGCCTTTTGCTCACATGTTCTTTCCTGCGTTATCCCCTGAT
TCTGTGGATAACCGTATTACCGCCTTTGAGTGAGCTGATACCGCTCGCCGCAGCCGAACGACCGAGCGCA
GCGAGTCAGTGAGCGAGGAAGCGGAAGAGCGCCCAATACGCAAACCGCCTCTCCCCGCGCGTTGGCCGAT
TCATTAATGCAGCTGGCACGACAGGTTTCCCGACTGGAAAGCGGGCAGTGAGCGCAACGCAATTAATGTG
AGTTAGCTCACTCATTAGGCACCCCAGGCTTTACACTTTATGCTTCCGGCTCGTATGTTGTGTGGAATTG
TGAGCGGATAACAATTTCACACAGGAAACAGCTATGACCATGATTACGCCAAGCTCGAAATTAACCCTCA
CTAAAGGGAACAAAAGCTGGTACCTCGCGCGACTTGGTTTGCCATTCTTTAGCGCGCGTCGCGTCACACA
GCTTGGCCACAATGTGGTTTTTGTCAAACGAAGATTCTATGACGTGTTTAAAGTTTAGGTCGAGTAAAGC
GCAAATCTTTTTTAACCCTAGAAAGATAGTCTGCGTAAAATTGACGCATGCATTCTTGAAATATTGCTCT
CTCTTTCTAAATAGCGCGAATCCGTCGCTGTGCATTTAGGACATCTCAGTCGCCGCTTGGAGCTCCCGTG
AGGCGTGCTTGTCAATGCGGTAAGTGTCACTGATTTTGAACTATAACGACCGCGTGAGTCAAAATGACGC
ATGATTATCTTTTACGTGACTTTTAAGATTTAACTCATACGATAATTATATTGTTATTTCATGTTCTACT
TACGTGATAACTTATTATATATATATTTTCTTGTTATAGATATCGTGACTAATATATAATAAAATGGGTA
GTTCTTTAGACGATGAGCATATCCTCTCTGCTCTTCTGCAAAGCGATGACGAGCTTGTTGGCTAGCATCG
AGCAAGACGTTCAGTCCTACAGAAATAAAATCAGGAATTTAATAGAAAGTTTCATACATTAAACTTTATA
ACAAACACCTCTTAGTCATTAAACTTCCACACCAACCTGGGCAATATAGTGAGACCCCATGCCTGCAAAA
AAAAAAAAATTAGCCAGGCATGGTAGCATGTACCTGTAGTCCCAGCTACTTGAGAGGTGAGGTGGGAAAA
TCACTTTAGTGCAGGATGTTGAGGCTGGAGTGAACTGTGATTGTGCCACTGCACTCCAGCCTGGACAATA
GAGCAAGACCTTGTCTCAAAAAAATGCATTAAAAATTTTTTTTAAATCTTCCACGTAACACATCCTTTGC
CCTCATGTTTCATAAGGTAAAAAATTTGATACCTTCAAAAAAACCAAGCATACCACTATCATAATTTTTT
TTAAATGCAAATAAAAACAAGATACCATTTTCACCTATCAGACTGGCAGGTTCTGATTAAATGAAATTTC
TTGGATAATATACAATATTAAGAGAGACTGTAGAAACTGGGCCAGTGGCTCATGCCTGTAATCCCAGCAC
TTTGGGAGGCTGGGTAACATGGCGAACCCTGTTTCTACAAAATAAAAATATTAGCTGGGAGTGGTGGCGC
ACACCTATAGTCCCAGCTACTCAGGAGGCTGAGGTGGAAGGATCGCTTGAACCCAGGAGGTTGAGACTGC
AGTGAACTGTGATCATTCTGCTGCACTGCACCCCAGCCTGGGCAACAGAGACCTTGTCTCAAAAAAAAAA
AAAAAGAGACAAATTGTGAAGAGAAAGGTACTCTCATATAACATCAGGAGTATAAAATGATTCAACTTCT
TAGAGGAAAATTTGGCAATACCAAAATATTCAATAAACTCTTTCCCCTTGACCCAGAAATTCCACTTGAA
TAAAGCTGAACAAGTACCAAACATGTAAAAGAATGTTTCTTCTAGTACAGTCGGTAAGAACAAAATAGTG
TCTATCAATAGTGGACTGGTTAAATCAGTTATGGTATCTCCATAAGACAGAATGCTATGCAACCTTTAAA
ATATATTAGATAGCTCTAGAATTGATCCGGAACCCTTAATATAACTTCGTATAATGTATGCTATACGAAG
TTATTAGGTCCCTCGACCTGCAGCCCAAGCTCTAGACACACTAATATTAAAAGTGTCCAATAACATTTAA
AACTATACTCATACGTTAAAATATAAATGTATATATGTACTTTTGCATATAGTATACATGCATAGCCAGT
GCTTGAGAAGAAATGTGTACAGAAGGCTGAAAGGAGAGAACTTTAGTCTTCTTGTTTATGGCCTCCATAG
TTAGAATATTTTATAACACAAATATTTTGATATTATAATTTTAAAATAAAAACACAGAATAGCCAGACAT
ACAATGCAAGCGTCGAGCCCCAGCTGGTTCTTTCCGCCTCAGAAGCCATAGAGCCCACCGCATCCCCAGC
ATGCCTGCTATTGTCTTCCCAATCCTCCCCCTTGCTGTCCTGCCCCACCCCACCCCCCAGAATAGAATGA
CACCTACTCAGACAATGCGATGCAATTTCCTCATTTTATTAGGAAAGGACAGTGGGAGTGGCACCTTCCA
GGGTCAAGGAAGGCACGGGGGAGGGGCAAACAACAGATGGCTGGCAACTAGAAGGCACAGTCGAGGCTGA
TCAGCGAGCTCTAGAGCTCAGGCACCGGGCTTGCGGGTCATGCACCAGGTGCGCGGTCCTTCGGGCACCT
CGACGTCGGCGGTGACGGTGAAGCCGAGCCGCTCGTAGAAGGGGAGGTTGCGGGGCGCGGAGGTCTCCAG
GAAGGCGGGCACCCCGGCGCGCTCGGCCGCCTCCACTCCGGGGAGCACGACGGCGCTGCCCAGACCCTTG
CCCTGGTGGTCGGGCGAGACGCCGACGGTGGCCAGGAACCACGCGGGCTCCTTGGGCCGGTGCGGCGCCA
GGAGGCCTTCCATCTGTTGCTGCGCGGCCAGCCGGGAACCGCTCAACTCGGCCATGCGCGGGCCGATCTC
GGCGAACACCGCCCCCGCTTCGACGCTCTCCGGCGTGGTCCAGACCGCCACCGCGGCGCCGTCGTCCGCG
ACCCACACCTTGCCGATGTCGAGCCCGACGCGCGTGAGGAAGAGTTCTTGCAGCTCGGTGACCCGCTCGA
TGTGGCGGTCCGGGTCGACGGTGTGGCGCGTGGCGGGGTAGTCGGCGAACGCGGCGGCGAGGGTGCGTAC
GGCCCGGGGGACGTCGTCGCGGGTGGCGAGGCGCACCGTGGGCTTGTACTCGGTCCCCATGGTGGCGTTG
GCTGCAGGTCGAAAGGCCCGGAGATGAGGAAGAGGAGAACAGCGCGGCAGACGTGCGCTTTTGAAGCGTG
CAGAATGCCGGGCCTCCGGAGGACCTTCGGGCGCCCGCCCCGCCCCTGAGCCCGCCCCTGAGCCCGCCCC
CGGACCCACCCCTTCCCAGCCTCTGAGCCCAGAAAGCGAAGGAGCAAAGCTGCTATTGGCCGCTGCCCCA
AAGGCCTACCCGCTTCCATTGCTCAGCGGTGCTGTCCATCTGCACGAGACTAGTGAGACGTGCTACTTCC
ATTTGTCACGTCCTGCACGACGCGAGCTGCGGGGCGGGGGGGAACTTCCTGACTAGGGGAGGAGTAGAAG
GTGGCGCGAAGGGGCCACCAAAGAACGGAGCCGGTTGGCGCCTACCGGTGGATGTGGAATGTGTGCGAGG
CCAGAGGCCACTTGTGTAGCGCCAAGTGCCCAGCGGGGCTGCTAAAGCGCATGCTCCAGACTGCCTTGGG
AAAAGCGCCTCCCCTACCCGGTAGAATTAATTCGATATCGGATCGATCCATAACTTCGTATAATGTATGC
TATACGAAGTTATCTCGATCGAGGTCGACATTGATTATTGACTAGTTATTAATAGTAATCAATTACGGGG
TCATTAGTTCATAGCCCATATATGGAGTTCCGCGTTACATAACTTACGGTAAATGGCCCGCCTGGCTGAC
CGCCCAACGACCCCCGCCCATTGACGTCAATAATGACGTATGTTCCCATAGTAACGCCAATAGGGACTTT
CCATTGACGTCAATGGGTGGAGTATTTACGGTAAACTGCCCACTTGGCAGTACATCAAGTGTATCATATG
CCAAGTACGCCCCCTATTGACGTCAATGACGGTAAATGGCCCGCCTGGCATTATGCCCAGTACATGACCT
TATGGGACTTTCCTACTTGGCAGTACATCTACGTATTAGTCATCGCTATTACCATGGTCGAGGTGAGCCC
CACGTTCTGCTTCACTCTCCCCATCTCCCCCCCCTCCCCACCCCCAATTTTGTATTTATTTATTTTTTAA
TTATTTTGTGCAGCGATGGGGGCGGGGGGGGGG
Features (pLannotate 1.2.2; 28 found; start..end, strand, type, name):
      1..122     +  promoter       chicken β-actin promoter (fragment): contains a 21-bp deletion relative to the standard chicken β-actin promoter
    123..1139    +  intron         chimeric intron: chimera between introns from chicken β-actin and rabbit β-globin
   1201..1242    +  CDS            V5 tag: epitope tag from simian virus 5
   1252..1998    +  CDS            Trpt1: TRPT1_MOUSE - Also known as Tpt1h. Experimental evidence at transcript level: Swiss-Prot protein existence level 2. Catalyzes the last step of tRNA splicing, the transfer of the splice junction 2'-phosphate from ligated tRNA to NAD to produce ADP- ribose 1''-2'' cyclic phosphate. From Mus musculus (Mouse).
   2027..2251    +  polyA_signal   bGH poly(A) signal: bovine growth hormone polyadenylation signal
   2255..2276    +  promoter       SV40 promoter (fragment): SV40 enhancer and early promoter
   2753..2771    -  promoter       T7 promoter: promoter for bacteriophage T7 RNA polymerase
   2774..2931    +  CDS            lacZα (fragment): LacZα fragment of β-galactosidase; lacZ fragment
   2936..3364    +  rep_origin     f1 ori (sequence partly withheld): f1 bacteriophage origin of replication; arrow indicates direction of (+) strand synthesis
   3417..3521    +  promoter       AmpR promoter: bla
   3522..4382    +  CDS            AmpR: β-lactamase; bla; confers resistance to ampicillin, carbenicillin, and related antibiotics
   4553..5141    +  rep_origin     ori: high-copy-number ColE1/pMB1/pBR322/pUC origin of replication
   5324..5416    +  CDS            lacI (fragment): lac repressor; lacI; The lac repressor binds to the lac operator to inhibit transcription in E. coli. This inhibition can be relieved by adding lactose or isopropyl-β-D-thiogalactopyranoside (IPTG).
   5429..5450    +  protein_bind   CAP binding site: CAP binding activates transcription in the presence of cAMP. E. coli catabolite activator protein
   5465..5495    +  promoter       lac promoter: promoter for the E. coli lac operon
   5503..5519    +  protein_bind   lac operator: The lac repressor binds to the lac operator to inhibit transcription in E. coli. This inhibition can be relieved by adding lactose or isopropyl-β-D-thiogalactopyranoside (IPTG). lac repressor encoded by lacI
   5564..5582    +  promoter       T3 promoter: promoter for bacteriophage T3 RNA polymerase
   5599..5730    -  CDS            FP (fragment): FP25_NPVAC - Experimental evidence at protein level: Swiss-Prot protein existence level 1. From Autographa californica nuclear polyhedrosis virus (AcMNPV).
   6333..6431    -  CDS            TMEM78 (fragment): TMM78_HUMAN - Experimental evidence at transcript level: Swiss-Prot protein existence level 2. From Homo sapiens (Human).
   6735..6863    -  CDS            PPP5D1 (fragment): PP5D1_HUMAN - Experimental evidence at transcript level: Swiss-Prot protein existence level 2. From Homo sapiens (Human).
   7226..7259    -  protein_bind   loxP: Cre-mediated recombination occurs in the 8-bp core sequence (GCATACAT). Cre recombinase
   7556..7577    -  promoter       SV40 promoter (fragment): SV40 enhancer and early promoter
   7581..7805    -  polyA_signal   bGH poly(A) signal: bovine growth hormone polyadenylation signal
   7833..8430    -  CDS            PuroR (fragment): puromycin N-acetyltransferase; pac from Streptomyces alboniger; confers resistance to puromycin
   8455..8954    -  promoter       PGK promoter: mouse phosphoglycerate kinase 1 promoter
   8985..9018    -  protein_bind   loxP: Cre-mediated recombination occurs in the 8-bp core sequence (GCATACAT). Cre recombinase
   9032..9411    +  enhancer       CMV enhancer: human cytomegalovirus immediate early enhancer
   9413..9528    +  promoter       chicken β-actin promoter (fragment): contains a 21-bp deletion relative to the standard chicken β-actin promoter
