[The description below was written by a language model from this plasmid's Addgene catalogue record and pLannotate feature annotations shown in this document.]
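Description:
pB-puro-V5-Trpt1 is a mammalian expression plasmid built on the PB-puro backbone that produces mouse tRNA 2'-phosphotransferase 1 (Trpt1) with an N-terminal V5 epitope tag. It is maintained in E. coli through a high-copy ColE1/pUC-type origin and an ampicillin resistance gene. The bacterial portion also carries an f1 origin, lac regulatory and lacZα remnants, and flanking T3 and T7 promoters, as is typical of a pBluescript-style cloning scaffold.

Expression is driven by the CAG promoter, which spans the numbering origin of the circular sequence. It consists of the CMV immediate-early enhancer, the chicken β-actin promoter and a chimeric β-actin/β-globin intron, a combination that gives strong constitutive transcription in many mammalian cell types. The backbone-encoded V5 tag sits immediately upstream of the roughly 750 bp Trpt1 coding sequence, which was inserted between EcoRI and XhoI sites, and a bovine growth hormone polyadenylation signal follows.

Upstream of the CAG promoter, in the opposite orientation, a mouse PGK promoter drives puromycin N-acetyltransferase with its own bGH poly(A) signal, allowing selection of transfected cells. Two loxP sites in the same orientation flank this cassette, so Cre recombinase could in principle excise the marker.

The "PB" name and a short baculovirus-derived fragment suggest a piggyBac transposon design, but the feature table does not annotate transposon terminal repeats, so this cannot be confirmed from the record. A few short matches to human genes are most likely annotation artefacts.

Trpt1 removes the 2'-phosphate left at the splice junction after tRNA ligation. The plasmid was deposited with a study of RNA-processing enzymes that modulate noncanonical XBP1 splicing during ER stress, where the V5 tag would allow detection of the expressed protein.
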