Addgene plasmid #126607: pB-puro-V5-Trpt1
Purpose: Expresses N-terminal V5-tagged mouse Trpt1
Depositing lab: Xiaozhong Wang. Depositing organization: Northwestern University. Publication: The cyclic phosphodiesterase CNP and RNA cyclase RtcA fine-tune noncanonical XBP1 splicing during ER stress. Unlu I, Lu Y, Wang X. J Biol Chem. 2018 Dec 14;293(50):19365-19376. doi: 10.1074/jbc.RA118.004872. Epub 2018 Oct 24. PubMed 30355738.
Backbone
  Vector backbone: PB-puro
  Vector type: Mammalian Expression
  Selectable markers: Puromycin
Growth in bacteria
  Bacterial resistance: Ampicillin, 100 μg/mL
  Growth temperature: 37°C
  Growth strain: DH5alpha
  Copy number: Unknown
Gene/Insert
  Gene/Insert name: tRNA 2' phosphotransferase 1 (alt name: Trpt1)
  Species: M. musculus (mouse)
  Insert size (bp): 750
  Entrez Gene: Trpt1 (a.k.a. AU079016, AW045591, Tpt1, Tpt1h)
  Promoter: CAG
  Tag / fusion protein: V5 (N terminal on backbone)
  Cloning method: Restriction Enzyme; 5′ cloning site EcoRI (unknown if destroyed); 3′ cloning site XhoI (unknown if destroyed)
  Sequencing primers: 5′ GAGCCTCTGCTAACCATGTTCATGCC
Terms and licenses: Academic/Nonprofit Terms; Industry Terms: Not Available to Industry
How to cite: pB-puro-V5-Trpt1 was a gift from Xiaozhong Wang (Addgene plasmid # 126607 ; http://n2t.net/addgene:126607 ; RRID:Addgene_126607)
